Addgene plasmid #194843: HA-C Sars-CoV-2 S_N501Y
Purpose: Sars-CoV-2 S_N501Y in MAC-C destination vector
Depositing lab: Markku Varjosalo. Depositing organization: University of Helsinki, Institute of Biotechnology. Publication: The comprehensive SARS-CoV-2 ‘hijackome’ knowledge base— reveals significant changes in host cell protein expression and activation by multiple SARS-CoV-2 variants. Varjosalo M, Huuskonen S, Liu X, Redchuk T, Salokas K, Lundberg R, Maljanen S, Belik M, Reinholm A, Kolehmainen P, Tripathi G, Laine P, Belanov S, Auvinen P, Vartiainen M, Laine L, Österlund P, Julkkunen I, Kakkola L. 10 May 2024, Research Square 10.21203/rs.3.rs-4322477/v1.
Backbone
  Vector backbone: MAC-tag-C (#108077)
  Vector type: Mammalian Expression
  Selectable markers: Hygromycin
Growth in bacteria
  Bacterial resistance: Ampicillin, 100 μg/mL
  Growth temperature: 37°C
  Growth strain: DH5alpha
  Copy number: High Copy
Gene/Insert
  Gene/Insert name: S_N501Y (alt name: Spike protein N501Y)
  Species: Sars-CoV-2
  Mutation: N501Y
  Entrez Gene: S (a.k.a. GU280_gp02, spike glycoprotein)
  Tag / fusion protein: MAC-C (C terminal on backbone)
Terms and licenses: Academic/Nonprofit Terms; Industry Terms
Depositor comments: Please visit https://doi.org/10.21203/rs.3.rs-4322477/v1 for preprint.
How to cite: HA-C Sars-CoV-2 S_N501Y was a gift from Markku Varjosalo (Addgene plasmid # 194843 ; http://n2t.net/addgene:194843 ; RRID:Addgene_194843)
