[The description below was written by a language model from this plasmid's Addgene catalogue record and pLannotate feature annotations shown in this document.]
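Description:
HA-C Sars-CoV-2 S_N501Y is a 9.45 kb mammalian expression plasmid carrying the SARS-CoV-2 spike glycoprotein with the N501Y substitution, cloned into the MAC-tag-C Gateway destination backbone. It is maintained in E. coli as a high-copy plasmid through a ColE1/pUC-type origin and an ampicillin resistance gene (β-lactamase with its own promoter). Short remnants of f1 ori, the lac promoter/operator region, lacI and an RSF origin are also annotated, but these appear to be backbone fragments rather than functional modules.

The spike open reading frame (about 4.1 kb) sits between attB1 and attB2 sites, the scars left by Gateway recombination. It lies downstream of the CMV enhancer/promoter and is followed by a bGH polyadenylation signal. Two short tet-operator matches immediately after the CMV promoter suggest a tetracycline-regulatable CMV/TetO2 arrangement, in which transcription is repressed in Tet-repressor-expressing cells until an inducer is added.

The catalogue lists a C-terminal MAC-C tag supplied by the backbone. The feature table does not annotate any tag, although an unannotated stretch of roughly 240 bp lies between attB2 and the poly(A) signal. The plasmid name refers to "HA-C", and the record does not resolve this difference.

An FRT site sits directly upstream of a hygromycin resistance gene that has no complete promoter of its own. This is the layout typical of FLP-mediated integration vectors, where recombination into a genomic FRT locus activates hygromycin resistance and yields isogenic stable lines. The associated publication describes mapping how proteins from SARS-CoV-2 variants affect host cell proteins, so this construct probably serves as a tagged spike-variant bait.
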