Features (pLannotate 1.2.2; 24 found; start..end, strand, type, name):
      8..596     -  rep_origin     ori: high-copy-number ColE1/pMB1/pBR322/pUC origin of replication
    767..1627    -  CDS            AmpR: β-lactamase; bla; confers resistance to ampicillin, carbenicillin, and related antibiotics
   1628..1732    -  promoter       AmpR promoter: bla
   1791..1843    -  misc_feature   bom (fragment): basis of mobility region from pBR322
   1998..2377    +  enhancer       CMV enhancer: human cytomegalovirus immediate early enhancer
   2378..2581    +  promoter       CMV promoter: human cytomegalovirus (CMV) immediate early promoter
   2583..2602    +  promoter       PLtetO-1 promoter (fragment): modified phage lambda PL promoter with tet operator sites (Lutz and Bujard, 1997)
   2604..2623    +  promoter       PLtetO-1 promoter (fragment): modified phage lambda PL promoter with tet operator sites (Lutz and Bujard, 1997)
   2631..2664    +  promoter       TRE3GV promoter (fragment): 3rd-generation Tet-responsive promoter that can be activated by binding of Tet-On® 3G, optimized for retroviral and lentiviral vectors
   2800..2817    +  protein_bind   attB1 (fragment): mutant version of attB; core recombination site for the Gateway® BP reaction BP Clonase™
   2823..6911    +  CDS            S: SPIKE_SARS2 - Experimental evidence at protein level: Swiss-Prot protein existence level 1. [Spike glycoprotein]: May down-regulate host tetherin (BST2) by lysosomal degradation, thereby counteracting its antiviral activity. From Severe acute respiratory syndrome coronavirus 2 (2019-nCoV) (SARS-CoV-2).
   6913..6937    -  protein_bind   attB2: mutant version of attB; recombination site for the Gateway® BP reaction BP Clonase™
   7174..7398    +  polyA_signal   bGH poly(A) signal: bovine growth hormone polyadenylation signal
   7402..7423    +  promoter       SV40 promoter (fragment): SV40 enhancer and early promoter
   7444..7677    +  rep_origin     f1 ori (fragment) (sequence partly withheld): f1 bacteriophage origin of replication; arrow indicates direction of (+) strand synthesis
   7682..7729    +  protein_bind   FRT: FLP-mediated recombination occurs in the 8-bp core sequence TCTAGAAA (Turan and Bode, 2011). FLP recombinase from the Saccharomyces cerevisiae 2μ plasmid
   7737..8759    +  CDS            HygR: aminoglycoside phosphotransferase from E. coli; aph(4)-Ia; confers resistance to hygromycin
   8769..8894    +  CDS            ble (fragment): BLE_KLEPN - Experimental evidence at protein level: Swiss-Prot protein existence level 1. Binding protein with a strong affinity to the bleomycin family of antibiotics. Binds to CL990; an antimitotic-antibiotic compound. From Klebsiella pneumoniae.
   8889..9010    +  polyA_signal   SV40 poly(A) signal: SV40 polyadenylation signal
   9083..9099    -  protein_bind   lac operator: The lac repressor binds to the lac operator to inhibit transcription in E. coli. This inhibition can be relieved by adding lactose or isopropyl-β-D-thiogalactopyranoside (IPTG). lac repressor encoded by lacI
   9107..9137    -  promoter       lac promoter: promoter for the E. coli lac operon
   9152..9173    -  protein_bind   CAP binding site: CAP binding activates transcription in the presence of cAMP. E. coli catabolite activator protein
   9186..9278    -  CDS            lacI (fragment): lac repressor; lacI; The lac repressor binds to the lac operator to inhibit transcription in E. coli. This inhibition can be relieved by adding lactose or isopropyl-β-D-thiogalactopyranoside (IPTG).
   9280..9413    -  rep_origin     RSF ori (fragment): Plasmids containing the RSF 1030 origin of replication can be propagated in E. coli cells that contain additional plasmids with compatible origins.
>Addgene plasmid #194843 | HA-C Sars-CoV-2 S_N501Y | addgene full sequence | sequence record 384448 | Addgene NGS Result
TGGCGTTTTTCCATAGGCTCCGCCCCCCTGACGAGCATCACAAAAATCGACGCTCAAGTCAGAGGTGGCG
AAACCCGACAGGACTATAAAGATACCAGGCGTTTCCCCCTGGAAGCTCCCTCGTGCGCTCTCCTGTTCCG
ACCCTGCCGCTTACCGGATACCTGTCCGCCTTTCTCCCTTCGGGAAGCGTGGCGCTTTCTCATAGCTCAC
GCTGTAGGTATCTCAGTTCGGTGTAGGTCGTTCGCTCCAAGCTGGGCTGTGTGCACGAACCCCCCGTTCA
GCCCGACCGCTGCGCCTTATCCGGTAACTATCGTCTTGAGTCCAACCCGGTAAGACACGACTTATCGCCA
CTGGCAGCAGCCACTGGTAACAGGATTAGCAGAGCGAGGTATGTAGGCGGTGCTACAGAGTTCTTGAAGT
GGTGGCCTAACTACGGCTACACTAGAAGAACAGTATTTGGTATCTGCGCTCTGCTGAAGCCAGTTACCTT
CGGAAAAAGAGTTGGTAGCTCTTGATCCGGCAAACAAACCACCGCTGGTAGCGGTGGTTTTTTTGTTTGC
AAGCAGCAGATTACGCGCAGAAAAAAAGGATCTCAAGAAGATCCTTTGATCTTTTCTACGGGGTCTGACG
CTCAGTGGAACGAAAACTCACGTTAAGGGATTTTGGTCATGAGATTATCAAAAAGGATCTTCACCTAGAT
CCTTTTAAATTAAAAATGAAGTTTTAAATCAATCTAAAGTATATATGAGTAAACTTGGTCTGACAGTTAC
CAATGCTTAATCAGTGAGGCACCTATCTCAGCGATCTGTCTATTTCGTTCATCCATAGTTGCCTGACTCC
CCGTCGTGTAGATAACTACGATACGGGAGGGCTTACCATCTGGCCCCAGTGCTGCAATGATACCGCGAGA
CCCACGCTCACCGGCTCCAGATTTATCAGCAATAAACCAGCCAGCCGGAAGGGCCGAGCGCAGAAGTGGT
CCTGCAACTTTATCCGCCTCCATCCAGTCTATTAATTGTTGCCGGGAAGCTAGAGTAAGTAGTTCGCCAG
TTAATAGTTTGCGCAACGTTGTTGCCATTGCTACAGGCATCGTGGTGTCACGCTCGTCGTTTGGTATGGC
TTCATTCAGCTCCGGTTCCCAACGATCAAGGCGAGTTACATGATCCCCCATGTTGTGCAAAAAAGCGGTT
AGCTCCTTCGGTCCTCCGATCGTTGTCAGAAGTAAGTTGGCCGCAGTGTTATCACTCATGGTTATGGCAG
CACTGCATAATTCTCTTACTGTCATGCCATCCGTAAGATGCTTTTCTGTGACTGGTGAGTACTCAACCAA
GTCATTCTGAGAATAGTGTATGCGGCGACCGAGTTGCTCTTGCCCGGCGTCAATACGGGATAATACCGCG
CCACATAGCAGAACTTTAAAAGTGCTCATCATTGGAAAACGTTCTTCGGGGCGAAAACTCTCAAGGATCT
TACCGCTGTTGAGATCCAGTTCGATGTAACCCACTCGTGCACCCAACTGATCTTCAGCATCTTTTACTTT
CACCAGCGTTTCTGGGTGAGCAAAAACAGGAAGGCAAAATGCCGCAAAAAAGGGAATAAGGGCGACACGG
AAATGTTGAATACTCATACTCTTCCTTTTTCAATATTATTGAAGCATTTATCAGGGTTATTGTCTCATGA
GCGGATACATATTTGAATGTATTTAGAAAAATAAACAAATAGGGGTTCCGCGCACATTTCCCCGAAAAGT
GCCACCTGACGTCGACGGATCGGGAGATCTCCCGATCCCCTATGGTGCACTCTCAGTACAATCTGCTCTG
ATGCCGCATAGTTAAGCCAGTATCTGCTCCCTGCTTGTGTGTTGGAGGTCGCTGAGTAGTGCGCGAGCAA
AATTTAAGCTACAACAAGGCAAGGCTTGACCGACAATTGCATGAAGAATCTGCTTAGGGTTAGGCGTTTT
GCGCTGCTTCGCGATGTACGGGCCAGATATACGCGTTGACATTGATTATTGACTAGTTATTAATAGTAAT
CAATTACGGGGTCATTAGTTCATAGCCCATATATGGAGTTCCGCGTTACATAACTTACGGTAAATGGCCC
GCCTGGCTGACCGCCCAACGACCCCCGCCCATTGACGTCAATAATGACGTATGTTCCCATAGTAACGCCA
ATAGGGACTTTCCATTGACGTCAATGGGTGGAGTATTTACGGTAAACTGCCCACTTGGCAGTACATCAAG
TGTATCATATGCCAAGTACGCCCCCTATTGACGTCAATGACGGTAAATGGCCCGCCTGGCATTATGCCCA
GTACATGACCTTATGGGACTTTCCTACTTGGCAGTACATCTACGTATTAGTCATCGCTATTACCATGGTG
ATGCGGTTTTGGCAGTACATCAATGGGCGTGGATAGCGGTTTGACTCACGGGGATTTCCAAGTCTCCACC
CCATTGACGTCAATGGGAGTTTGTTTTGGCACCAAAATCAACGGGACTTTCCAAAATGTCGTAACAACTC
CGCCCCATTGACGCAAATGGGCGGTAGGCGTGTACGGTGGGAGGTCTATATAAGCAGAGCTCTCCCTATC
AGTGATAGAGATCTCCCTATCAGTGATAGAGATCGTCGACGAGCTCGTTTAGTGAACCGTCAGATCGCCT
GGAGACGCCATCCACGCTGTTTTGACCTCCATAGAAGACACCGGGACCGATCCAGCCTCCGGACTCTAGC
GTTTAAACTTAAGCTTGGTACCGAGCTCGGATCCACTAGTCCAGTGTGGTGGAATTCTGCAGATATCAAC
AAGTTTGTACAAAAAAGTTGGCATGTTCGTGTTCCTGGTGCTGCTGCCACTGGTGAGCTCCCAGTGCGTG
AACCTGACCACCAGAACCCAGCTGCCACCTGCCTACACCAACTCCTTCACCAGGGGCGTGTACTACCCAG
ACAAGGTGTTCAGATCCAGCGTGCTGCACTCTACCCAGGACCTGTTCCTGCCATTCTTCTCTAACGTGAC
CTGGTTCCACGCCATCCACGTGTCTGGAACCAACGGCACCAAGAGATTCGACAACCCAGTGCTGCCATTC
AACGACGGCGTGTACTTCGCTTCTACCGAGAAGTCTAACATCATCAGGGGTTGGATCTTCGGAACCACCC
TGGACTCTAAGACCCAGTCTCTGCTGATCGTGAACAACGCTACCAACGTGGTGATCAAGGTGTGCGAGTT
CCAGTTCTGCAACGACCCATTCCTGGGAGTGTACTACCACAAGAACAACAAGTCTTGGATGGAAAGCGAG
TTCAGGGTGTACAGCTCTGCTAACAACTGCACCTTCGAGTACGTGTCTCAGCCTTTCCTGATGGACCTGG
AAGGAAAGCAGGGAAACTTCAAGAACCTGAGAGAGTTCGTGTTCAAGAACATCGACGGTTACTTCAAGAT
ATACAGCAAGCACACCCCAATCAACCTGGTGAGGGACCTGCCACAGGGTTTCTCTGCTCTGGAGCCCCTG
GTGGACCTGCCAATCGGCATCAACATCACCAGGTTCCAGACCCTGCTGGCTCTGCACAGGTCTTACCTGA
CCCCAGGCGACAGCAGCTCTGGATGGACCGCCGGCGCCGCTGCTTACTACGTGGGATACCTGCAGCCAAG
GACCTTCCTGCTGAAGTACAACGAAAACGGCACCATCACCGACGCCGTGGACTGCGCTCTGGACCCACTG
TCTGAGACCAAGTGCACCCTGAAGTCTTTCACCGTGGAAAAGGGAATCTACCAGACCAGCAACTTCCGCG
TGCAGCCCACCGAGTCTATCGTGAGATTCCCAAACATCACCAACCTGTGCCCATTCGGAGAAGTGTTCAA
CGCTACCAGGTTCGCCAGCGTGTACGCTTGGAACAGGAAGAGAATCAGCAACTGCGTGGCCGACTACTCT
GTGCTGTACAACTCTGCCTCCTTCTCCACCTTCAAGTGCTACGGCGTGTCCCCAACCAAGCTGAACGACC
TGTGCTTCACCAACGTGTACGCTGACTCCTTCGTGATCAGAGGAGACGAAGTGAGACAGATCGCTCCCGG
TCAGACCGGAAAGATCGCCGACTACAACTACAAGCTGCCAGACGACTTCACCGGTTGCGTGATCGCTTGG
AACTCTAACAACCTGGACTCTAAGGTGGGAGGCAACTACAACTACCTGTACAGGCTGTTCCGCAAGAGCA
ACCTGAAGCCTTTCGAAAGGGACATCAGCACCGAAATCTACCAGGCTGGATCTACCCCATGCAACGGAGT
GGAAGGATTCAACTGCTACTTCCCTCTGCAGTCTTACGGATTCCAGCCAACCTACGGAGTGGGATACCAG
CCATACAGAGTGGTGGTGCTGTGATTCCAGCCAACCAACGGAGTGGGATACCAGCCATACAGAGTGGTGG
TGCTGTGATTCCAGCCAACCAACGGAGTGGGATACCAGCCATACAGAGTGGTGGTGCTGTGATTCCAGCC
AACCWACGGAGTGGGATACCAGCCATACAGAGTGGTGGTGCTGTGATTCCAGCCAACCTACGGAGTGGGA
TACCAGCCATACAGAGTGGTGGTGCTGTGATTCCAGCCAACCTACGGAGTGGGATACCAGCCATACAGAG
TGGTGGTGCTGTCTTTCGAGCTGCTGCACGCTCCTGCTACCGTGTGCGGACCAAAGAAGTCTACCAACCT
GGTGAAGAACAAGTGCGTGAACTTCAACTTCAACGGACTGACCGGAACCGGAGTGCTGACCGAATCCAAC
AAGAAGTTCCTGCCTTTCCAGCAGTTCGGTAGAGACATCGCCGACACCACCGACGCTGTGAGAGACCCAC
AGACCCTGGAAATCCTGGACATCACCCCCTGCTCTTTCGGAGGAGTGAGCGTGATCACCCCAGGAACCAA
CACCTCCAACCAGGTGGCCGTGCTGTACCAGGACGTGAACTGCACCGAAGTGCCAGTGGCCATCCACGCT
GACCAGCTGACCCCAACCTGGAGAGTGTACAGCACCGGATCTAACGTGTTCCAGACCCGTGCCGGCTGCC
TGATCGGAGCCGAGCACGTGAACAACTCCTACGAATGCGACATCCCAATCGGAGCTGGCATCTGCGCTTC
TTACCAGACCCAGACCAACAGCCCAAGAAGGGCCAGATCCGTGGCCTCTCAGAGCATCATCGCCTACACC
ATGAGCCTGGGCGCTGAAAACAGCGTGGCTTACAGCAACAACTCTATCGCCATCCCAACCAACTTCACCA
TCTCTGTGACCACCGAAATCCTGCCAGTGAGCATGACCAAGACCAGCGTGGACTGCACCATGTACATCTG
CGGAGACTCTACCGAATGCTCTAACCTGCTGCTGCAGTACGGCAGCTTCTGCACCCAGCTGAACCGCGCT
CTGACCGGAATCGCTGTGGAGCAGGACAAGAACACCCAGGAAGTGTTCGCTCAGGTGAAGCAGATATACA
AGACCCCACCTATCAAGGACTTCGGAGGATTCAACTTCTCTCAGATCCTGCCCGACCCATCTAAGCCCTC
TAAGAGGTCTTTCATCGAAGACCTGCTGTTCAACAAGGTGACCCTGGCCGACGCCGGTTTCATCAAGCAG
TACGGTGACTGCCTGGGAGACATCGCCGCTAGAGACCTGATCTGCGCCCAGAAGTTCAACGGTCTGACCG
TGCTGCCACCACTGCTGACCGACGAGATGATCGCCCAGTACACCTCTGCCCTGCTGGCTGGAACCATCAC
CTCTGGTTGGACCTTCGGAGCTGGCGCCGCCCTGCAGATCCCATTCGCTATGCAGATGGCCTACCGTTTC
AACGGTATCGGAGTGACCCAGAACGTGCTGTACGAAAACCAGAAGCTGATCGCTAACCAGTTCAACTCTG
CTATCGGAAAGATCCAGGACTCCCTGTCCTCTACCGCTTCTGCCCTGGGAAAGCTGCAGGACGTGGTGAA
CCAGAACGCCCAGGCCCTGAACACCCTGGTGAAGCAGCTGTCTTCTAACTTCGGAGCCATCTCCTCTGTG
CTGAACGACATCCTGTCTAGGCTGGACAAGGTGGAAGCCGAGGTGCAGATCGACAGACTGATCACCGGAA
GACTGCAGTCTCTGCAGACCTACGTGACCCAGCAGCTGATCAGGGCCGCTGAAATCAGAGCTTCTGCCAA
CCTGGCTGCCACCAAGATGTCCGAATGCGTGCTGGGCCAGTCTAAGAGGGTGGACTTCTGCGGAAAGGGA
TACCACCTGATGTCCTTCCCACAGTCTGCTCCACACGGAGTGGTGTTCCTGCACGTGACCTACGTGCCCG
CCCAGGAAAAGAACTTCACCACCGCCCCAGCTATCTGCCACGACGGAAAGGCTCACTTCCCCAGGGAGGG
AGTGTTCGTGTCTAACGGAACCCACTGGTTCGTGACCCAGAGGAACTTCTACGAGCCACAGATCATCACC
ACCGACAACACCTTCGTGTCTGGAAACTGCGACGTGGTGATCGGAATCGTGAACAACACCGTGTACGACC
CACTGCAGCCAGAACTGGACTCTTTCAAGGAGGAACTGGACAAGTACTTCAAGAACCACACCTCTCCAGA
CGTGGACCTGGGAGACATCTCCGGAATCAACGCCTCTGTGGTGAACATCCAGAAGGAAATCGACAGACTG
AACGAGGTGGCCAAGAACCTGAACGAATCTCTGATCGACCTGCAGGAACTGGGAAAGTACGAGCAGTACA
TCAAGTGGCCCTGGTACATCTGGCTGGGTTTCATCGCTGGTCTGATCGCTATCGTGATGGTGACCATCAT
GCTGTGCTGCATGACCTCTTGCTGCTCTTGCCTGAAGGGATGCTGCTCTTGCGGATCTTGCTGCAAGTTC
GACGAGGACGACTCCGAGCCTGTGCTGAAGGGTGTGAAGCTGCACTACACCTACCCAACTTTCTTGTACA
AAGTGGTTGATATCAAGGCCGCCGACATCACCAGCCTGTACAAGAAAGTGGGGTGGAGCCATCCCCAGTT
CGAGAAGGGCGGAGGATCTGGCGGCGGAAGCGGCGGAGGAAGCTGGTCCCACCCTCAGTTTGAGAAAGGC
ACCGAGCTGGGCAGCACCATGGCCAGCTACCCCTACGACGTGCCCGACTACGCCTGATGACTCGAGTCTA
GAGGGCCCGTTTAAACCCGCTGATCAGCCTCGACTGTGCCTTCTAGTTGCCAGCCATCTGTTGTTTGCCC
CTCCCCCGTGCCTTCCTTGACCCTGGAAGGTGCCACTCCCACTGTCCTTTCCTAATAAAATGAGGAAATT
GCATCGCATTGTCTGAGTAGGTGTCATTCTATTCTGGGGGGTGGGGTGGGGCAGGACAGCAAGGGGGAGG
ATTGGGAAGACAATAGCAGGCATGCTGGGGATGCGGTGGGCTCTATGGCTTCTGAGGCGGAAAGAACCAG
CTGGGGCTCTAGGGGGTATCCCC
[124 nt withheld, positions 7444-7567]
C
[91 nt withheld, positions 7569-7659]
AGGGTGATGGTTCACGTACCTAGAAGTTCCTATTCCGAAGTTCCTATTCTCTAGAAAGTATAGGAACTTC
CTTGGCCAAAAAGCCTGAACTCACCGCGACGTCTGTCGAGAAGTTTCTGATCGAAAAGTTCGACAGCGTC
TCCGACCTGATGCAGCTCTCGGAGGGCGAAGAATCTCGTGCTTTCAGCTTCGATGTAGGAGGGCGTGGAT
ATGTCCTGCGGGTAAATAGCTGCGCCGATGGTTTCTACAAAGATCGTTATGTTTATCGGCACTTTGCATC
GGCCGCGCTCCCGATTCCGGAAGTGCTTGACATTGGGGAATTCAGCGAGAGCCTGACCTATTGCATCTCC
CGCCGTGCACAGGGTGTCACGTTGCAAGACCTGCCTGAAACCGAACTGCCCGCTGTTCTGCAGCCGGTCG
CGGAGGCCATGGATGCGATCGCTGCGGCCGATCTTAGCCAGACGAGCGGGTTCGGCCCATTCGGACCGCA
AGGAATCGGTCAATACACTACATGGCGTGATTTCATATGCGCGATTGCTGATCCCCATGTGTATCACTGG
CAAACTGTGATGGACGACACCGTCAGTGCGTCCGTCGCGCAGGCTCTCGATGAGCTGATGCTTTGGGCCG
AGGACTGCCCCGAAGTCCGGCACCTCGTGCACGCGGATTTCGGCTCCAACAATGTCCTGACGGACAATGG
CCGCATAACAGCGGTCATTGACTGGAGCGAGGCGATGTTCGGGGATTCCCAATACGAGGTCGCCAACATC
TTCTTCTGGAGGCCGTGGTTGGCTTGTATGGAGCAGCAGACGCGCTACTTCGAGCGGAGGCATCCGGAGC
TTGCAGGATCGCCGCGGCTCCGGGCGTATATGCTCCGCATTGGTCTTGACCAACTCTATCAGAGCTTGGT
TGACGGCAATTTCGATGATGCAGCTTGGGCGCAGGGTCGATGCGACGCAATCGTCCGATCCGGAGCCGGG
ACTGTCGGGCGTACACAAATCGCCCGCAGAAGCGCGGCCGTCTGGACCGATGGCTGTGTAGAAGTACTCG
CCGATAGTGGAAACCGACGCCCCAGCACTCGTCCGAGGGCAAAGGAATAGCACGTACTACGAGATTTCGA
TTCCACCGCCGCCTTCTATGAAAGGTTGGGCTTCGGAATCGTTTTCCGGGACGCCGGCTGGATGATCCTC
CAGCGCGGGGATCTCATGCTGGAGTTCTTCGCCCACCCCAACTTGTTTATTGCAGCTTATAATGGTTACA
AATAAAGCAATAGCATCACAAATTTCACAAATAAAGCATTTTTTTCACTGCATTCTAGTTGTGGTTTGTC
CAAACTCATCAATGTATCTTATCATGTCTGTATACCGTCGACCTCTAGCTAGAGCTTGGCGTAATCATGG
TCATAGCTGTTTCCTGTGTGAAATTGTTATCCGCTCACAATTCCACACAACATACGAGCCGGAAGCATAA
AGTGTAAAGCCTGGGGTGCCTAATGAGTGAGCTAACTCACATTAATTGCGTTGCGCTCACTGCCCGCTTT
CCAGTCGGGAAACCTGTCGTGCCAGCTGCATTAATGAATCGGCCAACGCGCGGGGAGAGGCGGTTTGCGT
ATTGGGCGCTCTTCCGCTTCCTCGCTCACTGACTCGCTGCGCTCGGTCGTTCGGCTGCGGCGAGCGGTAT
CAGCTCACTCAAAGGCGGTAATACGGTTATCCACAGAATCAGGGGATAACGCAGGAAAGAACATGTGAGC
AAAAGGCCAGCAAAAGGCCAGGAACCGTAAAAAGGCCGCGTTGC
